Addgene plasmid #11968: pGEX-NEMOD311N
Depositing lab: Jon Ashwell. Depositing organization: National Cancer Institute (NCI). Publication: NEMO is a sensor of Lys 63-linked polyubiquitination and functions in NF-kappaB activation. Wu CJ, Conze DB, Li T, Srinivasula SM, Ashwell JD. Nat Cell Biol. 2006 Apr . 8(4):398-406. 10.1038/ncb1384 PubMed 16547522.
Backbone
  Vector backbone: pGEX4T1
  Backbone size w/o insert (bp): 4900
  Vector type: Bacterial Expression
Growth in bacteria
  Bacterial resistance: Ampicillin, 100 μg/mL
  Growth temperature: 37°C
  Growth strain: DH5alpha
  Copy number: High Copy
Gene/Insert
  Gene/Insert name: NEMOD311N (alt names: NEMO; IKKgamma)
  Species: H. sapiens (human)
  Insert size (bp): 1290
  Mutation: Asp311 to Asn
  GenBank ID: NM_003639
  Entrez Gene: IKBKG (a.k.a. AMCBX1, EDAID1, FIP-3, FIP3, Fip3p, IKK-gamma, IKKAP1, IKKG, IMD33, IP, IP1, IP2, IPD2, NEMO, SAIDX, ZC2HC9)
  Tag / fusion protein: GST (N terminal on backbone)
  Cloning method: Restriction Enzyme; 5′ cloning site EcoRI (not destroyed); 3′ cloning site XhoI (not destroyed)
  Sequencing primers: 5′ pGEX 5' primer
Terms and licenses: Academic/Nonprofit Terms; Industry Terms: Not Available to Industry
How to cite: pGEX-NEMOD311N was a gift from Jon Ashwell (Addgene plasmid # 11968 ; http://n2t.net/addgene:11968 ; RRID:Addgene_11968)
