[The description below was written by a language model from this plasmid's Addgene catalogue record.]
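Description:
pGEX-NEMOD311N is a bacterial expression plasmid built on the pGEX4T1 backbone (about 4.9 kb without insert) for producing a glutathione S-transferase fusion of a mutant form of human NEMO in E. coli. It is maintained as a high-copy plasmid under ampicillin selection. No feature table accompanies the record, so the promoter, origin and other backbone elements are not itemised. Vectors of the pGEX-4T family generally drive the GST fusion from an IPTG-inducible tac promoter, carry lacI for repression, and place a thrombin cleavage site between GST and the cloned protein.

The insert is an approximately 1.3 kb human IKBKG coding sequence (NEMO, also called IKKgamma), the regulatory subunit of the IkappaB kinase complex. It is cloned between EcoRI and XhoI sites, both of which are retained, so that GST supplied by the backbone is fused to its N terminus. The sequence carries a single substitution, aspartate 311 to asparagine.

The GST tag allows the recombinant protein to be purified on glutathione resin or immobilised for pull-down assays. The associated publication concerns NEMO as a sensor of Lys 63-linked polyubiquitin chains in NF-kappaB activation. This suggests that the D311N protein serves as a point-mutant counterpart to wild-type GST-NEMO in in vitro ubiquitin-binding or interaction experiments, although the record does not state the functional effect of the mutation.
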