>Addgene plasmid #11968 | pGEX-NEMOD311N | addgene partial sequence | sequence record 18718 | 11968 with pGEX3'
CGCGCGAGGCAGATCGTCAGTCAGTCACGATGCGGCCGCTCGAGCTACTCAATGCACTCCATGACATGTA
TCTGCAGGGTGTCCATATCAGGGGCCTGATACTGGCACTTGGGACAGCAGAAGTCAGGTGGCTCCTCGGG
GGGGCTCCTCCTCTGGCTGGGCAGGGCCAGGGGAGAGGAGAGGTAGGCAGGGGCGGGGGGCAAGGGGGCC
TGGGAGACCTCGACATGCCGCTTCCTCATGTCCTCGATCCTGGCCGACTCCTGACAGCTGGCCTTCAGTT
TGCTGTACTCCCTCTGCAGCTGCTCCAGCTGCTCCTGCAGGAGCTCCTTCTTCTCGGCCAGCTTCTCCCG
GGCCTGCCTCTCAGCCTGGAAGTTCGCCTTGTAGATATCCGCCTGGGCCTTCAGCACCGGAACGGTCTCC
ATCACAATCTTGTGCTGCTCGGCCTCCTCCTTCAGCTTATCGATCACCTCCTGTTTGGCCACCAGGGCCT
CCTCGGCCTGCTGGAGCTGCTGTTTGAGATCTTCCAGCTGCATTCCTCGCTTCCGCTCACTGCCCACCAC
GCTGCTCTTGATGTGGTTGTCGTATTCTTGGAAGAGCTGGTGATAGGCCACCTGCAACTGGGCCAGCTTC
CTCTTCTCCTCCGAGGCGGCCTGGCGCTCCATGCGGAGCGCGGCCTCCACGCTCTGGCCCTGCATGCGCA
GCTGGTCCACCTGCACGCTGTGCTGCTGCTGCAGCGCCTCGCGCTCACTCTCCAGCTGCCGCGCCTGCTC
G
